Addgene plasmid #31712: pMXs-1003
Depositing lab: Duanqing Pei. Depositing organization: Chinese Academy of Science. Publication: MicroRNA cluster 302-367 enhances somatic cell reprogramming by accelerating a mesenchymal-to-epithelial transition. Liao B, Bao X, Liu L, Feng S, Zovoilis A, Liu W, Xue Y, Cai J, Guo X, Qin B, Zhang R, Wu J, Lai L, Teng M, Niu L, Zhang B, Esteban MA, Pei D. J Biol Chem. 2011 May 13. 286(19):17359-64. 10.1074/jbc.C111.235960 PubMed 21454525.
Backbone
  Vector backbone: pMXs
  Backbone size w/o insert (bp): 4600
  Vector type: Mammalian Expression, Retroviral
Growth in bacteria
  Bacterial resistance: Ampicillin, 100 μg/mL
  Growth temperature: 37°C
  Growth strain: DH5alpha
  Copy number: High Copy
Gene/Insert
  Gene/Insert name: miR-367
  Species: M. musculus (mouse)
  Insert size (bp): 330
  Entrez Gene: Mir367 (a.k.a. Mirn367, mir-367, mmu-mir-367)
  Cloning method: Restriction Enzyme; 5′ cloning site BamH I (not destroyed); 3′ cloning site Xho I (not destroyed)
  Sequencing primers: 5′ gacggcatcgcagcttggat
Terms and licenses: Academic/Nonprofit Terms; Industry Terms: Not Available to Industry
How to cite: pMXs-1003 was a gift from Duanqing Pei (Addgene plasmid # 31712 ; http://n2t.net/addgene:31712 ; RRID:Addgene_31712)
