[The description below was written by a language model from this plasmid's Addgene catalogue record.]
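Description:
pMXs-1003 is a retroviral mammalian expression plasmid built on the pMXs backbone (about 4.6 kb without insert), a Moloney murine leukemia virus-derived vector family in which the cargo sits between viral long terminal repeats and is packaged into replication-defective particles when the plasmid is introduced into a suitable packaging cell line. The record provides no feature table, so individual elements such as the LTRs, packaging signal and bacterial origin are not itemised. In pMXs vectors generally, the 5′ LTR drives transcription of the insert after integration into the target cell genome, and no separate internal promoter or mammalian selection marker is recorded for this construct. In bacteria the plasmid is maintained at high copy number and selected with ampicillin.

The insert is a roughly 330 bp mouse genomic fragment encoding miR-367 (Mir367), cloned by restriction digestion between BamHI and XhoI sites, both of which remain intact. A fragment of this length is considerably longer than a mature microRNA and presumably includes the precursor hairpin with flanking sequence, allowing the transcript to be processed by the endogenous microRNA machinery, although the record does not describe its exact boundaries. No tags or reporters are listed.

The associated publication examined how the miR-302-367 cluster enhances somatic cell reprogramming by accelerating a mesenchymal-to-epithelial transition. This suggests the construct was used for stable retroviral delivery of this single cluster member into cells, probably to test its individual contribution during induced pluripotent stem cell generation.
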