>Addgene plasmid #31712 | pMXs-1003 | addgene partial sequence | sequence record 45197 | pMX-S1811 5'-GACGGCATCGCAGCTTGGATACAC-3'
CCATCCTCTAGACTGCCGGATCTAGCTAGTTAATTAAGGATCCTGGCTCCTACTTAATCTTCATTGTGCT
GCATATAGATAGACCAAGGCCGTCACTGTTGCTAACATGCAACTCTGTTGAATAGAAATTGGAATTGCAC
TTTAGCAATGGTGATGGACCTGTGTCAGTGGCCACTTACTTGGACAGCACTCTCAATGGTATAACCTCCT
CGCCCATCTTATGTCTCTCCTTGTGTTTCTTCTTATGCTTCACCTTTTCTGTCTGTCTCCTTCTCCTCCT
CAGTAGAGCAGAATTCTAAGTCTAGAAAAAAGATTTCCGTAAGTCCGTTGTTGTGGTTAAACTGGTTAAA
CTCGAGCTGACTGCGGCCGCCAGCACAGTGGTCGACGATAAAATAAAAGATTTTATTTAGTCTCCAGAAA
AAGGGGGGAATGAAAGACCCCACCTGTAGGTTTGGCAAGCTAGCTTAAGTAACGCCATTTTGCAAGGCAT
GGAAAAATACATAACTGAGAATAGAGAAGTTCAGATCAAGGTCAGGAACAGATGGAACAGCTGAATATGG
GCCAAACAGGATATCTGTGGTAAGCAGTTCCTGCCCCGGCTCAGGGCCAAGAACAGATGGAACAGCTGAA
TATGGGCCAAACAGGATATCTGTGGTAAGCAGTTCCTGCCCCGGCTCAGGGCCAAGAACAGATGGTCCCC
AGATGCGGTCCAGCCCTCAGCAGTTTCTAGAGAACCATCAGATGTTTCCAGGGTGCCCCAAGGACCTGAA
ATGACCCTGTGCCTTATTTGAACTAACCAATCAGTTCGCTTCTCGCTTCTGTTCGCGCGCTTC
